Addgene plasmid #127155: AbVec2.0-mIghg2b
Purpose: Expression of secretory immunoglobulin heavy chains in mammalian cells, mouse (C57BL/6), IgG2b isotype
Depositing lab: Hedda Wardemann. Depositing organization: Deutsches Krebsforschungszentrum (DKFZ). Publication: ALDH4A1 is an atherosclerosis auto-antigen targeted by protective antibodies. Lorenzo C, Delgado P, Busse CE, Sanz-Bravo A, Martos-Folgado I, Bonzon-Kulichenko E, Ferrarini A, Gonzalez-Valdes IB, Mur SM, Roldan-Montero R, Martinez-Lopez D, Martin-Ventura JL, Vazquez J, Wardemann H, Ramiro AR. Nature. 2021 Jan;589(7841):287-292. doi: 10.1038/s41586-020-2993-2. Epub 2020 Dec 2. PubMed 33268892.
Backbone
  Vector backbone: pUC19
  Backbone size w/o insert (bp): 5729
  Vector type: Mammalian Expression
Growth in bacteria
  Bacterial resistance: Ampicillin, 100 μg/mL
  Growth temperature: 37°C
  Growth strain: DH5alpha
  Copy number: High Copy
Gene/Insert
  Gene/Insert name: Ighg2b
  Species: M. musculus (mouse)
  Insert size (bp): 1008
  GenBank ID: LR588430
  Entrez Gene: Ighg2b (a.k.a. IgG2b, Igh-3, gamma2b)
  Promoter: hCMV IE1 gene promoter
  Cloning method: Restriction Enzyme; 5′ cloning site AgeI (not destroyed); 3′ cloning site BclI (destroyed during cloning)
  Sequencing primers: 5′ GCTTCGTTAGAACGCGGCTAC
Terms and licenses: Academic/Nonprofit Terms; Industry Terms: Not Available to Industry
Depositor comments: ENA accession: LR588430, https://www.ebi.ac.uk/ena/browser/view/LR588430
How to cite: AbVec2.0-mIghg2b was a gift from Hedda Wardemann (Addgene plasmid # 127155 ; http://n2t.net/addgene:127155 ; RRID:Addgene_127155)
