[The description below was written by a language model from this plasmid's Addgene catalogue record and pLannotate feature annotations shown in this document.]
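Description:
AbVec2.0-mIghg2b is a mammalian expression plasmid built on a pUC19-derived backbone for producing secreted immunoglobulin heavy chains of the mouse (C57BL/6) IgG2b isotype. It is propagated in E. coli at high copy number through the ColE1/pUC-type origin and selected with ampicillin via the β-lactamase gene and its own promoter. The sequenced record is 5,783 nt. It also carries an M13 phage origin and several backbone remnants that have no evident role in the payload: fragments of lacI, lacZα, rop and the bom region, along with the lac promoter, operator and CAP binding site.

The expression cassette is driven by the human cytomegalovirus immediate-early enhancer and promoter, followed by a fragment of CMV intron A and an SP6 promoter. Downstream lies a partial mouse immunoglobulin heavy-chain signal sequence, which directs the translated chain into the secretory pathway. After it comes the roughly 1 kb Ighg2b constant-region coding sequence, terminated by an SV40 polyadenylation signal. An SV40 enhancer/early promoter element sits after the poly(A) signal, and the annotation shows only a lacZα fragment downstream of it rather than a mammalian selection marker.

The recorded insert is the constant region alone, with an intact AgeI site listed as the 5′ cloning site. This layout is consistent with a recipient vector into which a heavy-chain variable region of interest is cloned in frame between the leader and the constant region, although the record does not spell out that workflow. Producing complete recombinant mouse IgG2b monoclonal antibodies would presumably require co-expression with a matching light chain, which the record does not describe. The associated publication concerns protective antibodies against an atherosclerosis auto-antigen.
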