Features (pLannotate 1.2.2; 20 found; start..end, strand, type, name):
      1..93      +  CDS            lacI (fragment): lac repressor; lacI; The lac repressor binds to the lac operator to inhibit transcription in E. coli. This inhibition can be relieved by adding lactose or isopropyl-β-D-thiogalactopyranoside (IPTG).
    106..127     +  protein_bind   CAP binding site: CAP binding activates transcription in the presence of cAMP. E. coli catabolite activator protein
    142..172     +  promoter       lac promoter: promoter for the E. coli lac operon
    180..196     +  protein_bind   lac operator: The lac repressor binds to the lac operator to inhibit transcription in E. coli. This inhibition can be relieved by adding lactose or isopropyl-β-D-thiogalactopyranoside (IPTG). lac repressor encoded by lacI
    249..628     +  enhancer       CMV enhancer: human cytomegalovirus immediate early enhancer
    629..832     +  promoter       CMV promoter: human cytomegalovirus (CMV) immediate early promoter
    968..1011    +  intron         CMV intron (fragment): modified intron A from human cytomegalovirus
   1063..1081    +  promoter       SP6 promoter: promoter for bacteriophage SP6 RNA polymerase
   1085..1122    +  CDS            IgH signal sequence (fragment): signal sequence from the mouse immunoglobulin heavy chain variable region
   1231..2232    +  CDS            Igh-3 (fragment): IGG2B_MOUSE - Experimental evidence at protein level: Swiss-Prot protein existence level 1. From Mus musculus (Mouse).
   2331..2465    +  polyA_signal   SV40 poly(A) signal: SV40 polyadenylation signal
   2562..2891    +  promoter       SV40 promoter: SV40 enhancer and early promoter
   2910..3064    +  CDS            lacZα (fragment): LacZα fragment of β-galactosidase; lacZ fragment
   3070..3121    -  misc_feature   bom (fragment): basis of mobility region from pBR322
   3140..3520    +  rep_origin     M13 ori (sequence partly withheld): M13 bacteriophage origin of replication; arrow indicates direction of (+) strand synthesis
   3596..3645    -  misc_feature   bom (fragment): basis of mobility region from pBR322
   3747..3782    -  CDS            rop (fragment): Rop protein, which maintains plasmids at low copy number; rop
   3877..3981    +  promoter       AmpR promoter: bla
   3982..4842    +  CDS            AmpR: β-lactamase; bla; confers resistance to ampicillin, carbenicillin, and related antibiotics
   5013..5601    +  rep_origin     ori: high-copy-number ColE1/pMB1/pBR322/pUC origin of replication
>Addgene plasmid #127155 | AbVec2.0-mIghg2b | addgene full sequence | sequence record 256828 | Addgene NGS Result
GCGCCCAATACGCAAACCGCCTCTCCCCGCGCGTTGGCCGATTCATTAATCCAACTGGCACGACAGGTTT
CCCGACTGGAAAGCGGGCAGTGAGCGCAACGCAATTAATGTGAGTTAGCTCACTCATTAGGCACCCCAGG
CTTTACACTTTATGCTTCCGGCTCGTATGTTGTGTGGAATTGTGAGCGGATAACAATTTCACACAGGAAA
CAGCTATGACATGATTACGAATTAATTCGAGCTCGCCCGACATTGATTATTGACTAGTTATTAATAGTAA
TCAATTACGGGGTCATTAGTTCATAGCCCATATATGGAGTTCCGCGTTACATAACTTACGGTAAATGGCC
CGCCTGGCTGACCGCCCAACGACCCCCGCCCATTGACGTCAATAATGACGTATGTTCCCATAGTAACGCC
AATAGGGACTTTCCATTGACGTCAATGGGTGGAGTATTTACGGTAAACTGCCCACTTGGCAGTACATCAA
GTGTATCATATGCCAAGTACGCCCCCTATTGACGTCAATGACGGTAAATGGCCCGCCTGGCATTATGCCC
AGTACATGACCTTATGGGACTTTCCTACTTGGCAGTACATCTACGTATTAGTCATCGCTATTACCATGGT
GATGCGGTTTTGGCAGTACATCAATGGGCGTGGATAGCGGTTTGACTCACGGGGATTTCCAAGTCTCCAC
CCCATTGACGTCAATGGGAGTTTGTTTTGGCACCAAAATCAACGGGACTTTCCAAAATGTCGTAACAACT
CCGCCCCATTGACGCAAATGGGCGGTAGGCGTGTACGGTGGGAGGTCTATATAAGCAGAGCTCGTTTAGT
GAACCGTCAGATCGCCTGGAGACGCCATCCACGCTGTTTTGACCTCCATAGAAGACACCGGGACCGATCC
AGCCTCCGCGGCCGGGAACGGTGCATTGGAACGCGGATTCCCCGTGCCAAGAGTGACGTAAGTACCGCCT
ATAGAGTCTATAGGCCCACCCCCTTGGCTTCGTTAGAACGCGGCTACAATTAATACATAACCTTATGTAT
CATACACATACGATTTAGGTGACACTATAGAATAACATCCACTTTGCCTTTCTCTCCACAGGTGTCCACT
CCCAGGTCCAACTGCACCTCGGTTCTATCGATTGAATTCCACCATGGGATGGTCATGTATCATCCTTTTT
CTAGTAGCAACTGCAACCGGTTGACTAACTAGCTGTGATCAAAACAACACCCCCAAGCGTCTATCCACTG
GCCCCTGGGTGTGGAGATACAACTGGTTCCTCTGTGACTCTGGGATGCCTGGTCAAGGGCTACTTCCCTG
AGTCAGTGACTGTGACTTGGAACTCTGGATCCCTGTCCAGCAGTGTGCACACCTTCCCAGCTCTCCTGCA
GTCTGGACTCTACACTATGAGCAGCTCAGTGACTGTCCCCTCCAGCACCTGGCCAAGTCAGACCGTCACC
TGCAGCGTTGCTCACCCAGCCAGCAGCACCACGGTGGACAAAAAACTTGAGCCCAGCGGGCCCATTTCAA
CAATCAACCCCTGTCCTCCATGCAAGGAGTGTCACAAATGCCCAGCTCCTAACCTCGAGGGTGGACCATC
CGTCTTCATCTTCCCTCCAAATATCAAGGATGTACTCATGATCTCCCTGACACCCAAGGTCACGTGTGTG
GTGGTGGATGTGAGCGAGGATGACCCAGACGTCCGGATCAGCTGGTTTGTGAACAACGTGGAAGTACACA
CAGCTCAGACACAAACCCATAGAGAGGATTACAACAGTACTATCCGGGTGGTCAGTGCCCTCCCCATCCA
GCACCAGGACTGGATGAGTGGCAAGGAGTTCAAATGCAAGGTCAACAACAAAGACCTCCCATCACCCATC
GAGAGAACCATCTCAAAAATTAAAGGGCTAGTCAGAGCTCCACAAGTATACATCTTGCCGCCACCAGCAG
AGCAGTTGTCCAGGAAAGATGTCAGTCTCACTTGCCTGGTCGTGGGCTTCAACCCTGGAGACATCAGTGT
GGAGTGGACCAGCAATGGGCATACAGAGGAGAACTACAAGGACACCGCACCAGTCCTGGACTCTGACGGT
TCTTACTTCATATACAGCAAGCTCGATATAAAAACAAGCAAGTGGGAGAAAACAGATTCCTTCTCATGCA
ACGTGAGACACGAGGGTCTGAAAAATTACTACCTGAAGAAGACCATCTCCCGGTCTCCGGGTAAATGAGC
TCAGCACCCACAAAGCTCTCAGGTCCTAAGAGACACTGGCACCCATATCCATGCATCCCTTGTATAAATA
AAGCTTGGCCGCCATGGCCCAACTTGTTTATTGCAGCTTATAATGGTTACAAATAAAGCAATAGCATCAC
AAATTTCACAAATAAAGCATTTTTTTCACTGCATTCTAGTTGTGGTTTGTCCAAACTCATCAATGTATCT
TATCATGTCTGGATCGGGAATTAATTCGGCGCAGCACCATGGCCTGAAATAACCTCTGAAAGAGGAACTT
GGTTAGGTACCTTCTGAGGCGGAAAGAACCATCTGTGGAATGTGTGTCAGTTAGGGTGTGGAAAGTCCCC
AGGCTCCCCAGCAGGCAGAAGTATGCAAAGCATGCATCTCAATTAGTCAGCAACCAGGTGTGGAAAGTCC
CCAGGCTCCCCAGCAGGCAGAAGTATGCAAAGCATGCATCTCAATTAGTCAGCAACCATAGTCCCGCCCC
TAACTCCGCCCATCCCGCCCCTAACTCCGCCCAGTTCCGCCCATTCTCCGCCCCATGGCTGACTAATTTT
TTTTATTTATGCAGAGGCCGAGGCCGCCTCGGCCTCTGAGCTATTCCAGAAGTAGTGAGGAGGCTTTTTT
GGAGGCCTAGGCTTTTGCAAAAAGCTGTTAACAGCTTGGCACTGGCCGTCGTTTTACAACGTCGTGACTG
GGAAAACCCTGGCGTTACCCAACTTAATCGCCTTGCAGCACATCCCCCTTTCGCCAGTTGGCGTAATAGC
GAAGAGGCCCGCACCGATCGCCCTTCCCAACAGTTGCGCAGCCTGAATGGCGAATGGCGCCTGATGCGGT
ATTTTCTCCTTACGCATCTGTGCGGTATTTCACACCGCATA
[142 nt withheld, positions 3122-3263]
C
[141 nt withheld, positions 3265-3405]
CCTTTGACGTTGGAGTCCACGTTCTTT
[37 nt withheld, positions 3433-3469]
ACCCTATCTCGGGCTATTCTTTTGATTTATAAGGGATTTTGCCGATTTCGGCCTATTGGTTAAAAAATGA
GCTGATTTAACAAAAATTTAACGCGAATTTTAACAAAATATTAACGTTTACAATTTTATGGTGCACTCTC
AGTACAATCTGCTCTGATGCCGCATAGTTAAGCCAGCCCCGACACCCGCCAACACCCGCTGACGCGCCCT
GACGGGCTTGTCTGCTCCCGGCATCCGCTTACAGACAAGCTGTGACCGTCTCCGGGAGCTGCATGTGTCA
GAGGTTTTCACCGTCATCACCGAAACGCGCGAGACGAAAGGGCCTCGTGATACGCCTATTTTTATAGGTT
AATGTCATGATAATAATGGTTTCTTAGACGTCAGGTGGCACTTTTCGGGGAAATGTGCGCGGAACCCCTA
TTTGTTTATTTTTCTAAATACATTCAAATATGTATCCGCTCATGAGACAATAACCCTGATAAATGCTTCA
ATAATATTGAAAAAGGAAGAGTATGAGTATTCAACATTTCCGTGTCGCCCTTATTCCCTTTTTTGCGGCA
TTTTGCCTTCCTGTTTTTGCTCACCCAGAAACGCTGGTGAAAGTAAAAGATGCTGAAGATCAGTTGGGTG
CACGAGTGGGTTACATCGAACTGGATCTCAACAGCGGTAAGATCCTTGAGAGTTTTCGCCCCGAAGAACG
TTTTCCAATGATGAGCACTTTTAAAGTTCTGCTATGTGGCGCGGTATTATCCCGTATTGACGCCGGGCAA
GAGCAACTCGGTCGCCGCATACACTATTCTCAGAATGACTTGGTTGAGTACTCACCAGTCACAGAAAAGC
ATCTTACGGATGGCATGACAGTAAGAGAATTATGCAGTGCTGCCATAACCATGAGTGATAACACTGCGGC
CAACTTACTTCTGACAACGATCGGAGGACCGAAGGAGCTAACCGCTTTTTTGCACAACATGGGGGATCAT
GTAACTCGCCTTGATCGTTGGGAACCGGAGCTGAATGAAGCCATACCAAACGACGAGCGTGACACCACGA
TGCCTGTAGCAATGGCAACAACGTTGCGCAAACTATTAACTGGCGAACTACTTACTCTAGCTTCCCGGCA
ACAATTAATAGACTGGATGGAGGCGGATAAAGTTGCAGGACCACTTCTGCGCTCGGCCCTTCCGGCTGGC
TGGTTTATTGCTGATAAATCTGGAGCCGGTGAGCGTGGGTCTCGCGGTATCATTGCAGCACTGGGGCCAG
ATGGTAAGCCCTCCCGTATCGTAGTTATCTACACGACGGGGAGTCAGGCAACTATGGATGAACGAAATAG
ACAGATCGCTGAGATAGGTGCCTCACTGATTAAGCATTGGTAACTGTCAGACCAAGTTTACTCATATATA
CTTTAGATTGATTTAAAACTTCATTTTTAATTTAAAAGGATCTAGGTGAAGATCCTTTTTGATAATCTCA
TGACCAAAATCCCTTAACGTGAGTTTTCGTTCCACTGAGCGTCAGACCCCGTAGAAAAGATCAAAGGATC
TTCTTGAGATCCTTTTTTTCTGCGCGTAATCTGCTGCTTGCAAACAAAAAAACCACCGCTACCAGCGGTG
GTTTGTTTGCCGGATCAAGAGCTACCAACTCTTTTTCCGAAGGTAACTGGCTTCAGCAGAGCGCAGATAC
CAAATACTGTTCTTCTAGTGTAGCCGTAGTTAGGCCACCACTTCAAGAACTCTGTAGCACCGCCTACATA
CCTCGCTCTGCTAATCCTGTTACCAGTGGCTGCTGCCAGTGGCGATAAGTCGTGTCTTACCGGGTTGGAC
TCAAGACGATAGTTACCGGATAAGGCGCAGCGGTCGGGCTGAACGGGGGGTTCGTGCACACAGCCCAGCT
TGGAGCGAACGACCTACACCGAACTGAGATACCTACAGCGTGAGCTATGAGAAAGCGCCACGCTTCCCGA
AGGGAGAAAGGCGGACAGGTATCCGGTAAGCGGCAGGGTCGGAACAGGAGAGCGCACGAGGGAGCTTCCA
GGGGGAAACGCCTGGTATCTTTATAGTCCTGTCGGGTTTCGCCACCTCTGACTTGAGCGTCGATTTTTGT
GATGCTCGTCAGGGGGGCGGAGCCTATGGAAAAACGCCAGCAACGCGGCCTTTTTACGGTTCCTGGCCTT
TTGCTGGCCTTTTGCTCACATGTTCTTTCCTGCGTTATCCCCTGATTCTGTGGATAACCGTATTACCGCC
TTTGAGTGAGCTGATACCGCTCGCCGCAGCCGAACGACCGAGCGCAGCGAGTCAGTGAGCGAGGAAGCGG
AAGA
